Addgene plasmid #109686: p3E-rab28
Purpose: Multisite gateway vector for 3' tagging with rab28
Depositing lab: Rob Parton. Depositing organization: University of Queensland, Institute for Molecular Bioscience. Publication: In vivo cell biological screening identifies an endocytic capture mechanism for T-tubule formation. Hall TE, Martel N, Ariotti N, Xiong Z, Lo HP, Ferguson C, Rae J, Lim YW, Parton RG. Nat Commun. 2020 Jul 24;11(1):3711. doi: 10.1038/s41467-020-17486-w. PubMed 32709891.
Backbone
  Vector backbone: pDONR p2R-p3
  Vector type: Zebrafish plasmids
Growth in bacteria
  Bacterial resistance: Kanamycin, 50 μg/mL
  Growth temperature: 37°C
  Growth strain: DH5alpha
  Copy number: High Copy
Gene/Insert
  Gene/Insert name: rab28
  Species: D. rerio (zebrafish)
  Entrez Gene: rab28 (a.k.a. wu:fe49e06, zgc:55578)
  Cloning method: Gateway Cloning
Terms and licenses: Academic/Nonprofit Terms; Industry Terms: Not Available to Industry
How to cite: p3E-rab28 was a gift from Rob Parton (Addgene plasmid # 109686 ; http://n2t.net/addgene:109686 ; RRID:Addgene_109686)
