[The description below was written by a language model from this plasmid's Addgene catalogue record, the feature table of its GenBank file and pLannotate feature annotations shown in this document.]
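Description:
p3E-rab28 is a 3.3 kb MultiSite Gateway 3' entry clone built in the pDONR P2R-P3 backbone and catalogued among zebrafish plasmids. It is a bacterial shuttle and donor plasmid rather than an expression vector in its own right. It replicates in E. coli from a high-copy ColE1/pUC-type origin and is selected with kanamycin through the aph(3')-Ia (KanR) gene. The rrnB T1 and T2 transcription terminators sit upstream of the recombination cassette, insulating it from read-through transcription. M13 forward and reverse primer sites and a T7 promoter flank the cassette and serve mainly for sequencing the insert.

The payload is the zebrafish (D. rerio) rab28 coding sequence, which encodes a Rab-family small GTPase. It lies between an attR2 site and an attL3 site, the configuration produced by BP recombination into this donor backbone. The GenBank record does not annotate the insert. The automated annotation detects an open reading frame of about 660 bp in this interval and labels it by homology to human RAB28, which is a best-match label and not an indication of human origin. Its calls of attB3, attL1 and attP2 fragments likewise reflect the related att sequences at the cassette boundaries.

No eukaryotic promoter, tag or polyadenylation signal is annotated in this plasmid. In an LR reaction with a 5' entry clone (typically a promoter), a middle entry clone (typically a fluorescent protein or other tag) and a destination vector, rab28 is placed in the 3' position. This yields a fusion in which rab28 follows the middle element. The associated work used such constructs for in vivo cell biological screening in zebrafish.
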