LOCUS       Exported 3304 bp ds-DNA circular SYN 13-MAY-2021
DEFINITION  Multisite gateway vector for 3' tagging with rab28.
ACCESSION   .
VERSION     .
KEYWORDS    p3E-rab28
SOURCE      synthetic DNA construct
  ORGANISM  synthetic DNA construct
REFERENCE   1 (bases 1 to 3304)
  TITLE     Parton Lab Plasmids for in vivo cell biology in the zebrafish
REFERENCE   2 (bases 1 to 3304)
  AUTHORS   .
  TITLE     Direct Submission
  JOURNAL   Exported May 13, 2021 from SnapGene Server 1.1.58
            http://www.snapgene.com
FEATURES             Location/Qualifiers
     source          1..3304
                     /organism="synthetic DNA construct"
                     /mol_type="other DNA"
     primer_bind     92..109
                     /label=L4440
                     /note="L4440 vector, forward primer"
     terminator      268..295
                     /label=rrnB T2 terminator
                     /note="transcription terminator T2 from the E. coli rrnB
                     gene"
     terminator      387..473
                     /gene="Escherichia coli rrnB"
                     /label=rrnB T1 terminator
                     /note="transcription terminator T1 from the E. coli rrnB
                     gene"
     primer_bind     522..544
                     /label=M13/pUC Forward
                     /note="In lacZ gene"
     primer_bind     536..553
                     /label=M13 Forward
                     /note="In lacZ gene. Also called M13-F20 or M13 (-21)
                     Forward"
     primer_bind     537..553
                     /label=M13 fwd
                     /note="common sequencing primer, one of multiple similar
                     variants"
     protein_bind    complement(624..748)
                     /gene="mutant version of attR"
                     /label=attR2
                     /bound_moiety="LR Clonase(TM)"
                     /note="recombination site for the Gateway(R) LR reaction"
     protein_bind    complement(1413..1508)
                     /gene="mutant version of attL"
                     /label=attL3
                     /bound_moiety="LR Clonase(TM)"
                     /note="recombination site for the Gateway(R) LR reaction"
     primer_bind     complement(1545..1564)
                     /label=T7
                     /note="T7 promoter, forward primer"
     promoter        complement(1546..1564)
                     /label=T7 promoter
                     /note="promoter for bacteriophage T7 RNA polymerase"
     primer_bind     complement(1569..1585)
                     /label=M13 rev
                     /note="common sequencing primer, one of multiple similar
                     variants"
     primer_bind     complement(1569..1585)
                     /label=M13 Reverse
                     /note="In lacZ gene. Also called M13-rev"
     primer_bind     complement(1687..1706)
                     /label=pENTR-R
                     /note="pENTR vectors, reverse primer"
     CDS             1698..2507
                     /codon_start=1
                     /gene="aph(3')-Ia"
                     /product="aminoglycoside phosphotransferase"
                     /label=KanR
                     /note="confers resistance to kanamycin in bacteria or G418
                     (Geneticin(R)) in eukaryotes"
                     /translation="MSHIQRETSRPRLNSNMDADLYGYKWARDNVGQSGATIYRLYGKP
                     DAPELFLKHGKGSVANDVTDEMVRLNWLTEFMPLPTIKHFIRTPDDAWLLTTAIPGKTA
                     FQVLEEYPDSGENIVDALAVFLRRLHSIPVCNCPFNSDRVFRLAQAQSRMNNGLVDASD
                     FDDERNGWPVEQVWKEMHKLLPFSPDSVVTHGDFSLDNLIFDEGKLIGCIDVGRVGIAD
                     RYQDLAILWNCLGEFSPSLQKRLFQKYGIDNPDMNKLQFHLMLDEFF"
     primer_bind     complement(1765..1784)
                     /label=Kan-R
                     /note="Kanamycin resistance gene, reverse primer"
     rep_origin      2654..3242
                     /direction=RIGHT
                     /label=ori
                     /note="high-copy-number ColE1/pMB1/pBR322/pUC origin of
                     replication"
     primer_bind     3143..3162
                     /label=pBR322ori-F
                     /note="pBR322 origin, forward primer"
ORIGIN
        1 ctttcctgcg ttatcccctg attctgtgga taaccgtatt accgcctttg agtgagctga
       61 taccgctcgc cgcagccgaa cgaccgagcg cagcgagtca gtgagcgagg aagcggaaga
      121 gcgcccaata cgcaaaccgc ctctccccgc gcgttggccg attcattaat gcagctggca
      181 cgacaggttt cccgactgga aagcgggcag tgagcgcaac gcaattaata cgcgtaccgc
      241 tagccaggaa gagtttgtag aaacgcaaaa aggccatccg tcaggatggc cttctgctta
      301 gtttgatgcc tggcagttta tggcgggcgt cctgcccgcc accctccggg ccgttgcttc
      361 acaacgttca aatccgctcc cggcggattt gtcctactca ggagagcgtt caccgacaaa
      421 caacagataa aacgaaaggc ccagtcttcc gactgagcct ttcgttttat ttgatgcctg
      481 gcagttccct actctcgcgt taacgctagc atggatgttt tcccagtcac gacgttgtaa
      541 aacgacggcc agtcttaagc tcgggccctg cagctctaga gctcgaattc tacaggtcac
      601 taataccatc taagtagttg gttcatagtg actgcatatg ttgtgtttta cagtattatg
      661 tagtctgttt tttatgcaaa atctaattta atatattgat atttatatca ttttacgttt
      721 ctcgttcaac tttcttgtac aaagtggtgt cggactccga ggaggagatc caggagcggc
      781 agctgaagat agtgctgctg ggagacggag cgtcagggaa gacgtctctc gccatccgct
      841 tcgcacaaga agcttttggg aaacagtata aacagacgat agggctggac ttcttcctca
      901 agagaatcac actgccagga aacctgaatg tgacgctgca ggtctgggac atcggtggac
      961 agactattgg aggaaaaatg ctggacaaat acatctatgg agcacagggt gttctcctgg
     1021 tgtatgacat cactaactct cagagttttg agaatcttga agattggctg agcatggtga
     1081 gaaaagccaa cgaggagtca gacgtacagc cggccatatc actgatcgga aacaagattg
     1141 atctggagca catgcggaca gtgaagatgg agaagcatca gcggttctgt caggaaaatg
     1201 gactcgtcag tcagtttgtg tctgccaaga cgggagattc tgtgtttctg tgttttcaga
     1261 ggctggcagc tgagattttg ggcatcaagc tgaataaagc agagatggag cagtcacagc
     1321 aggtggtcaa agcagatatc gtgaactaca gtcaagagtc tgtggctcga gccgtcaacc
     1381 ctccgcgcag ctccatgtgt gtcatccagt gacaacttta ttatacaaag ttggcattat
     1441 aaaaaagcat tgcttatcaa tttgttgcaa cgaacaggtc actatcagtc aaaataaaat
     1501 cattatttgg agctccatgg tagcgttaac gcggccgcga tatcccctat agtgagtcgt
     1561 attacatggt catagctgtt tcctggcagc tctggcccgt gtctcaaaat ctctgatgtt
     1621 acattgcaca agataaaaat atatcatcat gaacaataaa actgtctgct tacataaaca
     1681 gtaatacaag gggtgttatg agccatattc aacgggaaac gtcgaggccg cgattaaatt
     1741 ccaacatgga tgctgattta tatgggtata aatgggctcg cgataatgtc gggcaatcag
     1801 gtgcgacaat ctatcgcttg tatgggaagc ccgatgcgcc agagttgttt ctgaaacatg
     1861 gcaaaggtag cgttgccaat gatgttacag atgagatggt cagactaaac tggctgacgg
     1921 aatttatgcc tcttccgacc atcaagcatt ttatccgtac tcctgatgat gcatggttac
     1981 tcaccactgc gatccccgga aaaacagcat tccaggtatt agaagaatat cctgattcag
     2041 gtgaaaatat tgttgatgcg ctggcagtgt tcctgcgccg gttgcattcg attcctgttt
     2101 gtaattgtcc ttttaacagc gatcgcgtat ttcgtctcgc tcaggcgcaa tcacgaatga
     2161 ataacggttt ggttgatgcg agtgattttg atgacgagcg taatggctgg cctgttgaac
     2221 aagtctggaa agaaatgcat aaacttttgc cattctcacc ggattcagtc gtcactcatg
     2281 gtgatttctc acttgataac cttatttttg acgaggggaa attaataggt tgtattgatg
     2341 ttggacgagt cggaatcgca gaccgatacc aggatcttgc catcctatgg aactgcctcg
     2401 gtgagttttc tccttcatta cagaaacggc tttttcaaaa atatggtatt gataatcctg
     2461 atatgaataa attgcagttt catttgatgc tcgatgagtt tttctaatca gaattggtta
     2521 attggttgta acactggcag agcattacgc tgacttgacg ggacggcgca agctcatgac
     2581 caaaatccct taacgtgagt tacgcgtcgt tccactgagc gtcagacccc gtagaaaaga
     2641 tcaaaggatc ttcttgagat cctttttttc tgcgcgtaat ctgctgcttg caaacaaaaa
     2701 aaccaccgct accagcggtg gtttgtttgc cggatcaaga gctaccaact ctttttccga
     2761 aggtaactgg cttcagcaga gcgcagatac caaatactgt ccttctagtg tagccgtagt
     2821 taggccacca cttcaagaac tctgtagcac cgcctacata cctcgctctg ctaatcctgt
     2881 taccagtggc tgctgccagt ggcgataagt cgtgtcttac cgggttggac tcaagacgat
     2941 agttaccgga taaggcgcag cggtcgggct gaacgggggg ttcgtgcaca cagcccagct
     3001 tggagcgaac gacctacacc gaactgagat acctacagcg tgagcattga gaaagcgcca
     3061 cgcttcccga agggagaaag gcggacaggt atccggtaag cggcagggtc ggaacaggag
     3121 agcgcacgag ggagcttcca gggggaaacg cctggtatct ttatagtcct gtcgggtttc
     3181 gccacctctg acttgagcgt cgatttttgt gatgctcgtc aggggggcgg agcctatgga
     3241 aaaacgccag caacgcggcc tttttacggt tcctggcctt ttgctggcct tttgctcaca
     3301 tgtt
//
