Features (pLannotate 1.2.2; 12 found; start..end, strand, type, name):
      1..125     -  protein_bind   attR2: mutant version of attR; recombination site for the Gateway® LR reaction LR Clonase™
    127..786     +  CDS            RAB28: RAB28_HUMAN - Experimental evidence at protein level: Swiss-Prot protein existence level 1. From Homo sapiens (Human).
    790..810     -  protein_bind   attB3: mutant version of attB; core recombination site for the Gateway® BP reaction BP Clonase™
    801..886     -  protein_bind   attL1 (fragment): mutant version of attL; recombination site for the Gateway® LR reaction LR Clonase™
    923..941     -  promoter       T7 promoter: promoter for bacteriophage T7 RNA polymerase
   1075..1884    +  CDS            KanR: aminoglycoside phosphotransferase; aph(3')-Ia; confers resistance to kanamycin in bacteria or G418 (Geneticin®) in eukaryotes
   2031..2619    +  rep_origin     ori: high-copy-number ColE1/pMB1/pBR322/pUC origin of replication
   2802..2894    +  CDS            lacI (fragment): lac repressor; lacI; The lac repressor binds to the lac operator to inhibit transcription in E. coli. This inhibition can be relieved by adding lactose or isopropyl-β-D-thiogalactopyranoside (IPTG).
   2949..2976    -  terminator     rrnB T2 terminator: transcription terminator T2 from the E. coli rrnB gene
   3108..3151    +  terminator     rrnB T1 terminator: Escherichia coli rrnB; transcription terminator T1 from the E. coli rrnB gene
   3198..3234    -  CDS            lacZα (fragment): LacZα fragment of β-galactosidase; lacZ fragment
   3272..3301    -  protein_bind   attP2 (fragment): mutant version of attP; recombination site for the Gateway® BP reaction BP Clonase™
>Addgene plasmid #109686 | p3E-rab28 | addgene full sequence | sequence record 223963 | Addgene NGS Result
CATAGTGACTGCATATGTTGTGTTTTACAGTATTATGTAGTCTGTTTTTTATGCAAAATCTAATTTAATA
TATTGATATTTATATCATTTTACGTTTCTCGTTCAACTTTCTTGTACAAAGTGGTGTCGGACTCCGAGGA
GGAGATCCAGGAGCGGCAGCTGAAGATAGTGCTGCTGGGAGACGGAGCGTCAGGGAAGACGTCTCTCGCC
ATCCGCTTCGCACAAGAAGCTTTTGGGAAACAGTATAAACAGACGATAGGGCTGGACTTCTTCCTCAAGA
GAATCACACTGCCAGGAAACCTGAATGTGACGCTGCAGGTCTGGGACATCGGTGGACAGACTATTGGAGG
AAAAATGCTGGACAAATACATCTATGGAGCACAGGGTGTTCTCCTGGTGTATGACATCACTAACTCTCAG
AGTTTTGAGAATCTTGAAGATTGGCTGAGCATGGTGAGAAAAGCCAACGAGGAGTCAGACGTACAGCCGG
CCATATCACTGATCGGAAACAAGATTGATCTGGAGCACATGCGGACAGTGAAGATGGAGAAGCATCAGCG
GTTCTGTCAGGAAAATGGACTCGTCAGTCAGTTTGTGTCTGCCAAGACGGGAGATTCTGTGTTTCTGTGT
TTTCAGAGGCTGGCAGCTGAGATTTTGGGCATCAAGCTGAATAAAGCAGAGATGGAGCAGTCACAGCAGG
TGGTCAAAGCAGATATCGTGAACTACAGTCAAGAGTCTGTGGCTCGAGCCGTCAACCCTCCGCGCAGCTC
CATGTGTGTCATCCAGTGACAACTTTATTATACAAAGTTGGCATTATAAAAAAGCATTGCTTATCAATTT
GTTGCAACGAACAGGTCACTATCAGTCAAAATAAAATCATTATTTGGAGCTCCATGGTAGCGTTAACGCG
GCCGCGATATCCCCTATAGTGAGTCGTATTACATGGTCATAGCTGTTTCCTGGCAGCTCTGGCCCGTGTC
TCAAAATCTCTGATGTTACATTGCACAAGATAAAAATATATCATCATGAACAATAAAACTGTCTGCTTAC
ATAAACAGTAATACAAGGGGTGTTATGAGCCATATTCAACGGGAAACGTCGAGGCCGCGATTAAATTCCA
ACATGGATGCTGATTTATATGGGTATAAATGGGCTCGCGATAATGTCGGGCAATCAGGTGCGACAATCTA
TCGCTTGTATGGGAAGCCCGATGCGCCAGAGTTGTTTCTGAAACATGGCAAAGGTAGCGTTGCCAATGAT
GTTACAGATGAGATGGTCAGACTAAACTGGCTGACGGAATTTATGCCTCTTCCGACCATCAAGCATTTTA
TCCGTACTCCTGATGATGCATGGTTACTCACCACTGCGATCCCCGGAAAAACAGCATTCCAGGTATTAGA
AGAATATCCTGATTCAGGTGAAAATATTGTTGATGCGCTGGCAGTGTTCCTGCGCCGGTTGCATTCGATT
CCTGTTTGTAATTGTCCTTTTAACAGCGATCGCGTATTTCGTCTCGCTCAGGCGCAATCACGAATGAATA
ACGGTTTGGTTGATGCGAGTGATTTTGATGACGAGCGTAATGGCTGGCCTGTTGAACAAGTCTGGAAAGA
AATGCATAAACTTTTGCCATTCTCACCGGATTCAGTCGTCACTCATGGTGATTTCTCACTTGATAACCTT
ATTTTTGACGAGGGGAAATTAATAGGTTGTATTGATGTTGGACGAGTCGGAATCGCAGACCGATACCAGG
ATCTTGCCATCCTATGGAACTGCCTCGGTGAGTTTTCTCCTTCATTACAGAAACGGCTTTTTCAAAAATA
TGGTATTGATAATCCTGATATGAATAAATTGCAGTTTCATTTGATGCTCGATGAGTTTTTCTAATCAGAA
TTGGTTAATTGGTTGTAACACTGGCAGAGCATTACGCTGACTTGACGGGACGGCGCAAGCTCATGACCAA
AATCCCTTAACGTGAGTTACGCGTCGTTCCACTGAGCGTCAGACCCCGTAGAAAAGATCAAAGGATCTTC
TTGAGATCCTTTTTTTCTGCGCGTAATCTGCTGCTTGCAAACAAAAAAACCACCGCTACCAGCGGTGGTT
TGTTTGCCGGATCAAGAGCTACCAACTCTTTTTCCGAAGGTAACTGGCTTCAGCAGAGCGCAGATACCAA
ATACTGTTCTTCTAGTGTAGCCGTAGTTAGGCCACCACTTCAAGAACTCTGTAGCACCGCCTACATACCT
CGCTCTGCTAATCCTGTTACCAGTGGCTGCTGCCAGTGGCGATAAGTCGTGTCTTACCGGGTTGGACTCA
AGACGATAGTTACCGGATAAGGCGCAGCGGTCGGGCTGAACGGGGGGTTCGTGCACACAGCCCAGCTTGG
AGCGAACGACCTACACCGAACTGAGATACCTACAGCGTGAGCTATGAGAAAGCGCCACGCTTCCCGAAGG
GAGAAAGGCGGACAGGTATCCGGTAAGCGGCAGGGTCGGAACAGGAGAGCGCACGAGGGAGCTTCCAGGG
GGAAACGCCTGGTATCTTTATAGTCCTGTCGGGTTTCGCCACCTCTGACTTGAGCGTCGATTTTTGTGAT
GCTCGTCAGGGGGGCGGAGCCTATGGAAAAACGCCAGCAACGCGGCCTTTTTACGGTTCCTGGCCTTTTG
CTGGCCTTTTGCTCACATGTTCTTTCCTGCGTTATCCCCTGATTCTGTGGATAACCGTATTACCGCCTTT
GAGTGAGCTGATACCGCTCGCCGCAGCCGAACGACCGAGCGCAGCGAGTCAGTGAGCGAGGAAGCGGAAG
AGCGCCCAATACGCAAACCGCCTCTCCCCGCGCGTTGGCCGATTCATTAATGCAGCTGGCACGACAGGTT
TCCCGACTGGAAAGCGGGCAGTGAGCGCAACGCAATTAATACGCGTACCGCTAGCCAGGAAGAGTTTGTA
GAAACGCAAAAAGGCCATCCGTCAGGATGGCCTTCTGCTTAGTTTGATGCCTGGCAGTTTATGGCGGGCG
TCCTGCCCGCCACCCTCCGGGCCGTTGCTTCACAACGTTCAAATCCGCTCCCGGCGGATTTGTCCTACTC
AGGAGAGCGTTCACCGACAAACAACAGATAAAACGAAAGGCCCAGTCTTCCGACTGAGCCTTTCGTTTTA
TTTGATGCCTGGCAGTTCCCTACTCTCGCGTTAACGCTAGCATGGATGTTTTCCCAGTCACGACGTTGTA
AAACGACGGCCAGTCTTAAGCTCGGGCCCTGCAGCTCTAGAGCTCGAATTCTACAGGTCACTAATACCAT
CTAAGTAGTTGGTT
